Addgene plasmid #173454: pFA6a-mScarlet-I-mNeonGreen-kanMX (pKBJ007)
Purpose: Contains mScarletI-mNeonGreen tandem fluorescent protein timer
Depositing lab: Anton Khmelinskii. Depositing organization: Institut fuer Molekulare Biologie (IMB Mainz). Publication: High-Throughput Analysis of Protein Turnover with Tandem Fluorescent Protein Timers. Fung JJ, Blocher-Juarez K, Khmelinskii A. Methods Mol Biol. 2022;2378:85-100. doi: 10.1007/978-1-0716-1732-8_6. PubMed 34985695.
Backbone
  Vector backbone: pFA6a-mCherry-sfGFP-kanMX (pMaM17)
  Backbone size w/o insert (bp): 5614
  Total vector size (bp): 5595
  Modifications to backbone: Plasmid pFA6a-mCherry-sfGFP-kanMX (pMaM17) was digested with SalI-HF and BamHI-HF to cut out the fluorescent proteins; the 4150bp fragment was gel-purified. mScarletI-mNeonGreen insert was amplified by PCR from plasmid pRS423-mScarletI-mNeonGreen-CYC1ter (pKBJ003.1) and gel-purified. Digested-vector and amplified-insert were assembled by Gibson and transformed into E. coli Dh5a.
  Vector type: Yeast Expression
  Selectable markers: Neomycin (select with G418)
Growth in bacteria
  Bacterial resistance: Ampicillin, 100 μg/mL
  Growth temperature: 37°C
  Growth strain: DH5alpha
  Copy number: Unknown
Gene/Insert
  Gene/Insert name: mScarlet-I-mNeonGreen
  Insert size (bp): 1440
  Promoter: no promoter
  Cloning method: Gibson Cloning
  Sequencing primers: 5′ agagtgcaccatatggac; 3′ ctgagaaagcaacctgac
Terms and licenses: Academic/Nonprofit Terms; Industry Terms: Not Available to Industry
How to cite: pFA6a-mScarlet-I-mNeonGreen-kanMX (pKBJ007) was a gift from Anton Khmelinskii (Addgene plasmid # 173454 ; http://n2t.net/addgene:173454 ; RRID:Addgene_173454)
