[The description below was written by a language model from this plasmid's Addgene catalogue record and pLannotate feature annotations shown in this document.]
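Description:
pFA6a-mScarlet-I-mNeonGreen-kanMX (pKBJ007) is a yeast tagging-cassette plasmid of about 5.6 kb built on the pFA6a backbone. It was made from pFA6a-mCherry-sfGFP-kanMX by excising the original fluorescent protein pair with SalI and BamHI and inserting a PCR-amplified mScarlet-I-mNeonGreen fragment by Gibson assembly. In E. coli it is maintained through a high-copy ColE1/pUC-type origin and selected with ampicillin via the AmpR (β-lactamase) gene and its promoter. No yeast replication origin or centromere is annotated. This fits the usual role of pFA6a plasmids as templates or integration modules rather than episomal expression vectors, although the catalogue lists the vector type as yeast expression. Short fragments of lacI, rop and bom are backbone remnants, and SP6 and T7 phage promoters flank the cassette region.

The payload is a roughly 1.4 kb in-frame fusion of the red fluorescent protein mScarlet-I followed by the green/yellow mNeonGreen, terminated by the S. cerevisiae ADH1 terminator. The record states that the insert has no promoter, so expression depends on fusing the module to a gene of interest, typically at its chromosomal locus under the native promoter. Immediately downstream sits the kanMX marker, which allows selection of yeast transformants with G418. The two fluorophores together form a tandem fluorescent protein timer. Because they mature at different rates, the ratio of red to green signal reports the average age of the tagged protein pool and therefore its turnover. The associated work describes the use of such timers for high-throughput analysis of protein turnover.
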