Features (pLannotate 1.2.2; 12 found; start..end, strand, type, name):
    102..120     +  promoter       SP6 promoter: promoter for bacteriophage SP6 RNA polymerase
    161..856     +  CDS            mScarlet-I: mScarlet-I is a basic (constitutively fluorescent) red fluorescent protein published in 2016, derived from synthetic construct. It is reported to be a rapidly-maturing monomer with moderate acid sensitivity.
    893..1600    +  CDS            mNeonGreen: mNeonGreen is a basic (constitutively fluorescent) green/yellow fluorescent protein published in 2013, derived from Branchiostoma lanceolatum. It is reported to be a very rapidly-maturing monomer with moderate acid sensitivity.
   1629..1816    +  terminator     ADH1 terminator: S. cerevisiae ADH1; transcription terminator for the S. cerevisiae alcohol dehydrogenase 1 (ADH1) gene
   1891..3247    +  gene           kanMX: yeast selectable marker conferring kanamycin resistance (Wach et al., 1994)
   3352..3370    -  promoter       T7 promoter: promoter for bacteriophage T7 RNA polymerase
   3392..3445    -  CDS            lacI (fragment): lac repressor; lacI; The lac repressor binds to the lac operator to inhibit transcription in E. coli. This inhibition can be relieved by adding lactose or isopropyl-β-D-thiogalactopyranoside (IPTG).
   3628..4216    -  rep_origin     ori: high-copy-number ColE1/pMB1/pBR322/pUC origin of replication
   4387..5247    -  CDS            AmpR: β-lactamase; bla; confers resistance to ampicillin, carbenicillin, and related antibiotics
   5248..5352    -  promoter       AmpR promoter: bla
   5447..5482    +  CDS            rop (fragment): Rop protein, which maintains plasmids at low copy number; rop
   5584..39      +  misc_feature   bom (fragment) (across the origin): basis of mobility region from pBR322
>Addgene plasmid #173454 | pFA6a-mScarlet-I-mNeonGreen-kanMX (pKBJ007) | addgene full sequence | sequence record 341921 | Addgene NGS Result
GCGGCATCAGAGCAGATTGTACTGAGAGTGCACCATATGGACATATTGTCGTTAGAACGCGGCTACAATT
AATACATAACCTTATGTATCATACACATACGATTTAGGTGACACTATAGAACGCGGCCGCCAGCTGAAGC
TTCGTACGCTGCAGGTCGACATGGTGAGCAAGGGCGAGGCAGTGATCAAGGAGTTCATGCGGTTCAAGGT
GCACATGGAGGGCTCCATGAACGGCCACGAGTTCGAGATCGAGGGCGAGGGCGAGGGCCGCCCCTACGAG
GGCACCCAGACCGCCAAGCTGAAGGTGACCAAGGGTGGCCCCCTGCCCTTCTCCTGGGACATCCTGTCCC
CTCAGTTCATGTACGGCTCCAGGGCCTTCATCAAGCACCCCGCCGACATCCCCGACTACTATAAGCAGTC
CTTCCCCGAGGGCTTCAAGTGGGAGCGCGTGATGAACTTCGAGGACGGCGGCGCCGTGACCGTGACCCAG
GACACCTCCCTGGAGGACGGCACCCTGATCTACAAGGTGAAGCTCCGCGGCACCAACTTCCCTCCTGACG
GCCCCGTAATGCAGAAGAAGACAATGGGCTGGGAAGCGTCCACCGAGCGGTTGTACCCCGAGGACGGCGT
GCTGAAGGGCGACATTAAGATGGCCCTGCGCCTGAAGGACGGCGGCCGCTACCTGGCGGACTTCAAGACC
ACCTACAAGGCCAAGAAGCCCGTGCAGATGCCCGGCGCCTACAACGTCGACCGCAAGTTGGACATCACCT
CCCACAACGAGGACTACACCGTGGTGGAACAGTACGAACGCTCCGAGGGCCGCCACTCCACCGGCGGCAT
GGACGAGCTGTACAAGCTCGACGGAGCAGGTGCTGGTGCTGGTGCTGGAGCAATGGTTTCTAAGGGTGAA
GAAGACAACATGGCTTCTTTGCCAGCTACTCACGAATTGCACATCTTCGGTTCTATCAACGGTGTTGACT
TCGACATGGTTGGTCAAGGTACTGGTAACCCAAACGACGGTTACGAAGAATTGAACTTGAAGTCTACTAA
GGGTGACTTGCAATTCTCTCCATGGATCTTGGTTCCACACATCGGTTACGGTTTCCACCAATACTTGCCA
TACCCAGACGGTATGTCTCCATTCCAAGCTGCTATGGTTGACGGTTCTGGTTACCAAGTTCACAGAACTA
TGCAATTCGAAGACGGTGCTTCTTTGACTGTTAACTACAGATACACTTACGAAGGTTCTCACATCAAGGG
TGAAGCTCAAGTTAAGGGTACTGGTTTCCCAGCTGACGGTCCAGTTATGACTAACTCTTTGACTGCTGCT
GACTGGTGTAGATCTAAGAAGACTTACCCAAACGACAAGACTATCATCTCTACTTTCAAGTGGTCTTACA
CTACTGGTAACGGTAAGAGATACAGATCTACTGCTAGAACTACTTACACTTTCGCTAAGCCAATGGCTGC
TAACTACTTGAAGAACCAACCAATGTACGTTTTCAGAAAGACTGAATTGAAGCACTCTAAGACTGAATTG
AACTTCAAGGAATGGCAAAAGGCTTTCACTGACGTTATGGGTATGGACGAATTGTACAAGGGATCCTAAG
CGCGCCACTTCTAAATAAGCGAATTTCTTATGATTTATGATTTTTATTATTAAATAAGTTATAAAAAAAA
TAAGTGTATACAAATTTTAAAGTGACTCTTAGGTTTTAAAACGAAAATTCTTATTCTTGAGTAACTCTTT
CCTGTAGGTCAGGTTGCTTTCTCAGGTATAGTATGAGGTCGCTCTTATTGACCACACCTCTACCGGCAGA
TCCGCTAGGGATAACAGGGTAATATAGATCTGTTTAGCTTGCCTCGTCCCCGCCGGGTCACCCGGCCAGC
GACATGGAGGCCCAGAATACCCTCCTTGACAGTCTTGACGTGCGCAGCTCAGGGGCATGATGTGACTGTC
GCCCGTACATTTAGCCCATACATCCCCATGTATAATCATTTGCATCCATACATTTTGATGGCCGCACGGC
GCGAAGCAAAAATTACGGCTCCTCGCTGCAGACCTGCGAGCAGGGAAACGCTCCCCTCACAGACGCGTTG
AATTGTCCCCACGCCGCGCCCCTGTAGAGAAATATAAAAGGTTAGGATTTGCCACTGAGGTTCTTCTTTC
ATATACTTCCTTTTAAAATCTTGCTAGGATACAGTTCTCACATCACATCCGAACATAAACAACCATGGGT
AAGGAAAAGACTCACGTTTCGAGGCCGCGATTAAATTCCAACATGGATGCTGATTTATATGGGTATAAAT
GGGCTCGCGATAATGTCGGGCAATCAGGTGCGACAATCTATCGATTGTATGGGAAGCCCGATGCGCCAGA
GTTGTTTCTGAAACATGGCAAAGGTAGCGTTGCCAATGATGTTACAGATGAGATGGTCAGACTAAACTGG
CTGACGGAATTTATGCCTCTTCCGACCATCAAGCATTTTATCCGTACTCCTGATGATGCATGGTTACTCA
CCACTGCGATCCCCGGCAAAACAGCATTCCAGGTATTAGAAGAATATCCTGATTCAGGTGAAAATATTGT
TGATGCGCTGGCAGTGTTCCTGCGCCGGTTGCATTCGATTCCTGTTTGTAATTGTCCTTTTAACAGCGAT
CGCGTATTTCGTCTCGCTCAGGCGCAATCACGAATGAATAACGGTTTGGTTGATGCGAGTGATTTTGATG
ACGAGCGTAATGGCTGGCCTGTTGAACAAGTCTGGAAAGAAATGCATAAGCTTTTGCCATTCTCACCGGA
TTCAGTCGTCACTCATGGTGATTTCTCACTTGATAACCTTATTTTTGACGAGGGGAAATTAATAGGTTGT
ATTGATGTTGGACGAGTCGGAATCGCAGACCGATACCAGGATCTTGCCATCCTATGGAACTGCCTCGGTG
AGTTTTCTCCTTCATTACAGAAACGGCTTTTTCAAAAATATGGTATTGATAATCCTGATATGAATAAATT
GCAGTTTCATTTGATGCTCGATGAGTTTTTCTAATCAGTACTGACAATAAAAAGATTCTTGTTTTCAAGA
ACTTGTCATTTGTATAGTTTTTTTATATTGTAGTTGTTCTATTTTAATCAAATGTTAGCGTGATTTATAT
TTTTTTTCGCCTCGACATCATCTGCCCAGATGCGAAGTTAAGTGCGCAGAAAGTAATATCATGCGTCAAT
CGTATGTGAATGCTGGTCGCTATACTGCTGTCGATTCGATACTAACGCCGCCATCCAGTTTAAACGAGCT
CGAATTCATCGATGATATCAGATCCACTAGTGGCCTATGCGGCCGCGGATCTGCCGGTCTCCCTATAGTG
AGTCGTATTAATTTCGATAAGCCAGGTTAACCTGCATTAATGAATCGGCCAACGCGCGGGGAGAGGCGGT
TTGCGTATTGGGCGCTCTTCCGCTTCCTCGCTCACTGACTCGCTGCGCTCGGTCGTTCGGCTGCGGCGAG
CGGTATCAGCTCACTCAAAGGCGGTAATACGGTTATCCACAGAATCAGGGGATAACGCAGGAAAGAACAT
GTGAGCAAAAGGCCAGCAAAAGGCCAGGAACCGTAAAAAGGCCGCGTTGCTGGCGTTTTTCCATAGGCTC
CGCCCCCCTGACGAGCATCACAAAAATCGACGCTCAAGTCAGAGGTGGCGAAACCCGACAGGACTATAAA
GATACCAGGCGTTTCCCCCTGGAAGCTCCCTCGTGCGCTCTCCTGTTCCGACCCTGCCGCTTACCGGATA
CCTGTCCGCCTTTCTCCCTTCGGGAAGCGTGGCGCTTTCTCATAGCTCACGCTGTAGGTATCTCAGTTCG
GTGTAGGTCGTTCGCTCCAAGCTGGGCTGTGTGCACGAACCCCCCGTTCAGCCCGACCGCTGCGCCTTAT
CCGGTAACTATCGTCTTGAGTCCAACCCGGTAAGACACGACTTATCGCCACTGGCAGCAGCCACTGGTAA
CAGGATTAGCAGAGCGAGGTATGTAGGCGGTGCTACAGAGTTCTTGAAGTGGTGGCCTAACTACGGCTAC
ACTAGAAGAACAGTATTTGGTATCTGCGCTCTGCTGAAGCCAGTTACCTTCGGAAAAAGAGTTGGTAGCT
CTTGATCCGGCAAACAAACCACCGCTGGTAGCGGTGGTTTTTTTGTTTGCAAGCAGCAGATTACGCGCAG
AAAAAAAGGATCTCAAGAAGATCCTTTGATCTTTTCTACGGGGTCTGACGCTCAGTGGAACGAAAACTCA
CGTTAAGGGATTTTGGTCATGAGATTATCAAAAAGGATCTTCACCTAGATCCTTTTAAATTAAAAATGAA
GTTTTAAATCAATCTAAAGTATATATGAGTAAACTTGGTCTGACAGTTACCAATGCTTAATCAGTGAGGC
ACCTATCTCAGCGATCTGTCTATTTCGTTCATCCATAGTTGCCTGACTCCCCGTCGTGTAGATAACTACG
ATACGGGAGGGCTTACCATCTGGCCCCAGTGCTGCAATGATACCGCGAGACCCACGCTCACCGGCTCCAG
ATTTATCAGCAATAAACCAGCCAGCCGGAAGGGCCGAGCGCAGAAGTGGTCCTGCAACTTTATCCGCCTC
CATCCAGTCTATTAATTGTTGCCGGGAAGCTAGAGTAAGTAGTTCGCCAGTTAATAGTTTGCGCAACGTT
GTTGCCATTGCTACAGGCATCGTGGTGTCACGCTCGTCGTTTGGTATGGCTTCATTCAGCTCCGGTTCCC
AACGATCAAGGCGAGTTACATGATCCCCCATGTTGTGCAAAAAAGCGGTTAGCTCCTTCGGTCCTCCGAT
CGTTGTCAGAAGTAAGTTGGCCGCAGTGTTATCACTCATGGTTATGGCAGCACTGCATAATTCTCTTACT
GTCATGCCATCCGTAAGATGCTTTTCTGTGACTGGTGAGTACTCAACCAAGTCATTCTGAGAATAGTGTA
TGCGGCGACCGAGTTGCTCTTGCCCGGCGTCAATACGGGATAATACCGCGCCACATAGCAGAACTTTAAA
AGTGCTCATCATTGGAAAACGTTCTTCGGGGCGAAAACTCTCAAGGATCTTACCGCTGTTGAGATCCAGT
TCGATGTAACCCACTCGTGCACCCAACTGATCTTCAGCATCTTTTACTTTCACCAGCGTTTCTGGGTGAG
CAAAAACAGGAAGGCAAAATGCCGCAAAAAAGGGAATAAGGGCGACACGGAAATGTTGAATACTCATACT
CTTCCTTTTTCAATATTATTGAAGCATTTATCAGGGTTATTGTCTCATGAGCGGATACATATTTGAATGT
ATTTAGAAAAATAAACAAATAGGGGTTCCGCGCACATTTCCCCGAAAAGTGCCACCTGACGTCTAAGAAA
CCATTATTATCATGACATTAACCTATAAAAATAGGCGTATCACGAGGCCCTTTCGTCTCGCGCGTTTCGG
TGATGACGGTGAAAACCTCTGACACATGCAGCTCCCGGAGACGGTCACAGCTTGTCTGTAAGCGGATGCC
GGGAGCAGACAAGCCCGTCAGGGCGCGTCAGCGGGTGTTGGCGGGTGTCGGGGCTGGCTTAACTAT
